Addgene plasmid #108104: LentiV_Neo_SIK3_CR
Purpose: Lentiviral expression plasmid of human SIK3 cDNA (CRISPR-resistant silent mutation) with neomycin resistance gene
Depositing lab: Christopher Vakoc. Depositing organization: Cold Spring Harbor Laboratory. Publication: LKB1, Salt-Inducible Kinases, and MEF2C Are Linked Dependencies in Acute Myeloid Leukemia. Tarumoto Y, Lu B, Somerville TDD, Huang YH, Milazzo JP, Wu XS, Klingbeil O, El Demerdash O, Shi J, Vakoc CR. Mol Cell. 2018 Feb 28. pii: S1097-2765(18)30109-6. doi: 10.1016/j.molcel.2018.02.011. PubMed 29526696.
Backbone
  Vector backbone: LentiV_Neo
  Backbone size w/o insert (bp): 7210
  Total vector size (bp): 10989
  Vector type: Mammalian Expression, Lentiviral, CRISPR
  Selectable markers: Neomycin (select with G418)
Growth in bacteria
  Bacterial resistance: Ampicillin, 100 μg/mL
  Growth temperature: 37°C
  Growth strain: NEB Stable
  Copy number: High Copy
Gene/Insert
  Gene/Insert name: SIK3
  Species: H. sapiens (human)
  Insert size (bp): 3783
  Mutation: change guanine 501 to cytosine (silent mutation)
  GenBank ID: NM_001281749
  Entrez Gene: SIK3 (a.k.a. L19, QSK, SIK-3)
  Promoter: EFS promoter
  Cloning method: Ligation Independent Cloning
  Sequencing primers: 5′ AACTGGGAAAGTGATGTCGTGTACTG; 3′ GAGAACCTGCGTGCAATCCATC
Terms and licenses: Academic/Nonprofit Terms; Industry Terms: Not Available to Industry
How to cite: LentiV_Neo_SIK3_CR was a gift from Christopher Vakoc (Addgene plasmid # 108104 ; http://n2t.net/addgene:108104 ; RRID:Addgene_108104)
