[The description below was written by a language model from this plasmid's Addgene catalogue record and pLannotate feature annotations shown in this document.]
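Description:
LentiV_Neo_SIK3_CR is a third-generation-style, self-inactivating HIV-1 lentiviral expression plasmid of about 11 kb, built on the LentiV_Neo backbone to deliver human SIK3 (salt-inducible kinase 3) cDNA into mammalian cells. It is propagated in E. coli through a high-copy ColE1/pUC-type origin with ampicillin selection (AmpR under its own bla promoter). The backbone also retains an f1 origin, an SV40 origin and poly(A) signal, and leftover lac, T7 and T3 cloning-vector elements. Viral genomic RNA is transcribed from an RSV promoter fused to a truncated 5' LTR. It carries the Ψ packaging signal with a gag fragment, the RRE for Rev-dependent nuclear export, and a cPPT/CTS. It ends in a ΔU3 3' LTR, which leaves the integrated provirus without LTR promoter activity.

Within the provirus, the EFS promoter (annotated as the EF-1α core promoter) drives the roughly 3.8 kb SIK3 open reading frame. This is followed after a short gap by the neomycin phosphotransferase gene and a WPRE, which enhances transcript stability and expression. No separate promoter is annotated for neo, and the record does not state how the two coding regions are linked. The small PuroR fragment immediately upstream of neo appears to be a remnant of the parental vector. Transduced cells are selected with G418.

The SIK3 cDNA carries a single silent substitution, G501C, which keeps the protein sequence unchanged while making the transgene resistant to CRISPR targeting. The construct is therefore suited to rescue experiments in which the endogenous gene is knocked out and the resistant cDNA is tested for its ability to restore the phenotype. It was deposited with a study of LKB1, salt-inducible kinase and MEF2C dependencies in acute myeloid leukemia.
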