Features (pLannotate 1.2.2; 27 found; start..end, strand, type, name):
      8..234     +  promoter       RSV promoter: Rous sarcoma virus enhancer/promoter
    235..415     +  LTR            5' LTR (truncated): truncated 5' long terminal repeat (LTR) from HIV-1
    462..587     +  misc_feature   HIV-1 Ψ: packaging signal of human immunodeficiency virus type 1
    571..934     +  CDS            HIV-1 gag (fragment): gag protein from human immunodeficiency virus 1; gag
   1080..1313    +  misc_feature   RRE: The Rev response element (RRE) of HIV-1 allows for Rev-dependent mRNA export from the nucleus to the cytoplasm.
   1690..1716    +  CDS            Rev (fragment): human immunodeficiency virus 1 (HIV-1) Rev protein; rev; enhances nuclear export of unspliced and incompletely spliced viral mRNAs
   1726..1843    +  misc_feature   cPPT/CTS: central polypurine tract and central termination sequence of HIV-1
   1912..2123    +  promoter       EF-1α core promoter: core promoter for human elongation factor EF-1α
   2172..5954    +  CDS            SIK3: SIK3_HUMAN - Also known as KIAA0999 From Homo sapiens (Human).
   6021..6039    +  CDS            PuroR (fragment): puromycin N-acetyltransferase; pac from Streptomyces; confers resistance to puromycin
   6039..6830    +  CDS            neo: KKA2_KLEPN - Also known as kan, nptII. Experimental evidence at protein level: Swiss-Prot protein existence level 1. Resistance to kanamycin, neomycin, paromomycin, ribostamycin, butirosin and gentamicin B. From Klebsiella pneumoniae.
   6849..7437    +  misc_feature   WPRE: woodchuck hepatitis virus posttranscriptional regulatory element
   7488..7507    +  misc_feature   cPPT/CTS (fragment): central polypurine tract and central termination sequence of HIV-1
   7509..7742    +  LTR            3' LTR (ΔU3): self-inactivating 3' long terminal repeat (LTR) from HIV-1
   7820..7941    +  polyA_signal   SV40 poly(A) signal: SV40 polyadenylation signal
   7981..8116    +  rep_origin     SV40 ori: SV40 origin of replication
   8137..8155    -  promoter       T7 promoter: promoter for bacteriophage T7 RNA polymerase
   8163..8318    +  CDS            lacZα (fragment): LacZα fragment of β-galactosidase; lacZ fragment
   8323..8751    +  rep_origin     f1 ori (sequence partly withheld): f1 bacteriophage origin of replication; arrow indicates direction of (+) strand synthesis
   8804..8908    +  promoter       AmpR promoter: bla
   8909..9769    +  CDS            AmpR: β-lactamase; bla; confers resistance to ampicillin, carbenicillin, and related antibiotics
   9940..10528   +  rep_origin     ori: high-copy-number ColE1/pMB1/pBR322/pUC origin of replication
  10711..10803   +  CDS            lacI (fragment): lac repressor; lacI; The lac repressor binds to the lac operator to inhibit transcription in E. coli. This inhibition can be relieved by adding lactose or isopropyl-β-D-thiogalactopyranoside (IPTG).
  10816..10837   +  protein_bind   CAP binding site: CAP binding activates transcription in the presence of cAMP. E. coli catabolite activator protein
  10852..10882   +  promoter       lac promoter: promoter for the E. coli lac operon
  10886..10908   +  protein_bind   lac operator (fragment): The lac repressor binds to the lac operator to inhibit transcription in E. coli. This inhibition can be relieved by adding lactose or isopropyl-β-D-thiogalactopyranoside (IPTG). lac repressor encoded by lacI
  10951..10969   +  promoter       T3 promoter: promoter for bacteriophage T3 RNA polymerase
>Addgene plasmid #108104 | LentiV_Neo_SIK3_CR | addgene full sequence | sequence record 207839 | Addgene NGS Result
AGCTTAATGTAGTCTTATGCAATACTCTTGTAGTCTTGCAACATGGTAACGATGAGTTAGCAACATGCCT
TACAAGGAGAGAAAAAGCACCGTGCATGCCGATTGGTGGAAGTAAGGTGGTACGATCGTGCCTTATTAGG
AAGGCAACAGACGGGTCTGACATGGATTGGACGAACCACTGAATTGCCGCATTGCAGAGATATTGTATTT
AAGTGCCTAGCTCGATACATAAACGGGTCTCTCTGGTTAGACCAGATCTGAGCCTGGGAGCTCTCTGGCT
AACTAGGGAACCCACTGCTTAAGCCTCAATAAAGCTTGCCTTGAGTGCTTCAAGTAGTGTGTGCCCGTCT
GTTGTGTGACTCTGGTAACTAGAGATCCCTCAGACCCTTTTAGTCAGTGTGGAAAATCTCTAGCAGTGGC
GCCCGAACAGGGACTTGAAAGCGAAAGGGAAACCAGAGGAGCTCTCTCGACGCAGGACTCGGCTTGCTGA
AGCGCGCACGGCAAGAGGCGAGGGGCGGCGACTGGTGAGTACGCCAAAAATTTTGACTAGCGGAGGCTAG
AAGGAGAGAGATGGGTGCGAGAGCGTCAGTATTAAGCGGGGGAGAATTAGATCGCGATGGGAAAAAATTC
GGTTAAGGCCAGGGGGAAAGAAAAAATATAAATTAAAACATATAGTATGGGCAAGCAGGGAGCTAGAACG
ATTCGCAGTTAATCCTGGCCTGTTAGAAACATCAGAAGGCTGTAGACAAATACTGGGACAGCTACAACCA
TCCCTTCAGACAGGATCAGAAGAACTTAGATCATTATATAATACAGTAGCAACCCTCTATTGTGTGCATC
AAAGGATAGAGATAAAAGACACCAAGGAAGCTTTAGACAAGATAGAGGAAGAGCAAAACAAAAGTAAGAC
CACCGCACAGCAAGCGGCCGCTGATCTTCAGACCTGGAGGAGGAGATATGAGGGACAATTGGAGAAGTGA
ATTATATAAATATAAAGTAGTAAAAATTGAACCATTAGGAGTAGCACCCACCAAGGCAAAGAGAAGAGTG
GTGCAGAGAGAAAAAAGAGCAGTGGGAATAGGAGCTTTGTTCCTTGGGTTCTTGGGAGCAGCAGGAAGCA
CTATGGGCGCAGCGTCAATGACGCTGACGGTACAGGCCAGACAATTATTGTCTGGTATAGTGCAGCAGCA
GAACAATTTGCTGAGGGCTATTGAGGCGCAACAGCATCTGTTGCAACTCACAGTCTGGGGCATCAAGCAG
CTCCAGGCAAGAATCCTGGCTGTGGAAAGATACCTAAAGGATCAACAGCTCCTGGGGATTTGGGGTTGCT
CTGGAAAACTCATTTGCACCACTGCTGTGCCTTGGAATGCTAGTTGGAGTAATAAATCTCTGGAACAGAT
TTGGAATCACACGACCTGGATGGAGTGGGACAGAGAAATTAACAATTACACAAGCTTAATACACTCCTTA
ATTGAAGAATCGCAAAACCAGCAAGAAAAGAATGAACAAGAATTATTGGAATTAGATAAATGGGCAAGTT
TGTGGAATTGGTTTAACATAACAAATTGGCTGTGGTATATAAAATTATTCATAATGATAGTAGGAGGCTT
GGTAGGTTTAAGAATAGTTTTTGCTGTACTTTCTATAGTGAATAGAGTTAGGCAGGGATATTCACCATTA
TCGTTTCAGACCCACCTCCCAACCCCGAGGGGACCCAGACCACAATTTTAAAAGAAAAGGGGGGATTGGG
GGGTACAGTGCAGGGGAAAGAATAGTAGACATAATAGCAACAGACATACAAACTAAAGAATTACAAAAAC
AAATTACAAAAATTCAAAATTTTCGGGTTTATTACAGGGACAGCAGAGATCCACTTTGGCGCCGGCTCGA
GTGGCTCCGGTGCCCGTCAGTGGGCAGAGCGCACATCGCCCACAGTCCCCGAGAAGTTGGGGGGAGGGGT
CGGCAATTGAACCGGTGCCTAGAGAAGGTGGCGCGGGGTAAACTGGGAAAGTGATGTCGTGTACTGGCTC
CGCCTTTTTCCCGAGGGTGGGGGAGAACCGTATATAAGTGCAGTAGTCGCCGTGAACGTTCTTTTTCGCA
ACGGGTTTGCCGCCAGAACACAGGTGTCGTGACGCGGGATCCGCCACCCGGAGGTTTCACTGCACAACAA
GATGGCGGCGGCGGCGGCGAGCGGAGCTGGCGGGGCTGCCGGGGCCGGGACTGGGGGAGCCGGGCCCGCG
GGCCGCCTGCTGCCTCCGCCCGCGCCGGGGTCCCCAGCCGCCCCCGCTGCCGTGTCCCCTGCGGCCGGCC
AGCCGCGTCCCCCAGCCCCGGCCTCCCGCGGACCCATGCCCGCCCGTATCGGCTACTACGAGATCGACCG
CACCATCGGCAAGGGCAACTTCGCGGTGGTCAAGCGGGCCACGCACCTCGTCACCAAGGCCAAGGTTGCT
ATCAAGATCATAGATAAGACCCAGCTGGATGAAGAAAACTTGAAGAAGATTTTCCGGGAAGTTCAAATTA
TGAAGATGCTTTGCCACCCCCATATCATCAGGCTCTACCAGGTTATGGAGACAGAACGGATGATTTATCT
GGTGACAGAATATGCTAGTGGAGGGGAAATATTTGACCACCTGGTGGCCCATGGTAGAATGGCAGAAAAG
GAGGCACGTCGCAAGTTCAAACAGATCGTCACAGCTGTCTATTTTTGTCACTGTCGGAACATTGTTCATC
GTGATTTAAAAGCTGAAAATTTACTTCTGGATGCCAATCTGAATATCAAAATAGCAGATTTTGGTTTCAG
TAACCTCTTCACTCCTGGGCAGCTGCTGAAGACCTGGTGTGGCAGCCCTCCCTATGCTGCACCTGAACTC
TTTGAAGGAAAAGAATATGATGGGCCCAAAGTGGACATCTGGAGCCTTGGAGTTGTCCTCTACGTGCTTG
TGTGCGGTGCCCTGCCATTTGATGGAAGCACACTGCAGAATCTGCGGGCCCGCGTGCTGAGTGGAAAGTT
CCGCATCCCATTTTTTATGTCCACAGAATGTGAGCATTTGATCCGCCATATGTTGGTGTTAGATCCCAAT
AAGCGCCTCTCCATGGAGCAGATCTGCAAGCACAAGTGGATGAAGCTAGGGGACGCCGATCCCAACTTTG
ACAGGTTAATAGCTGAATGCCAACAACTAAAGGAAGAAAGACAGGTGGACCCCCTGAATGAGGATGTCCT
CTTGGCCATGGAGGACATGGGACTGGACAAAGAACAGACACTGCAGGCGGAGCAGGCAGGTACTGCTATG
AACATCAGCGTTCCCCAGGTGCAGCTGATCAACCCAGAGAACCAAATTGTGGAGCCGGATGGGACACTGA
ATTTGGACAGTGATGAGGGTGAAGAGCCTTCCCCTGAAGCATTGGTGCGCTATTTGTCAATGAGGAGGCA
CACAGTGGGTGTGGCTGACCCACGCACGGAAGTTATGGAAGATCTGCAGAAGCTCCTACCTGGCTTTCCT
GGAGTCAACCCCCAGGCTCCATTCCTGCAGGTGGCCCCTAATGTGAACTTCATGCACAACCTGTTGCCTA
TGCAAAACTTGCAACCAACCGGGCAACTTGAGTACAAGGAGCAGTCTCTCCTACAGCCGCCCACGCTACA
GCTGTTGAATGGAATGGGCCCCCTTGGCCGGAGGGCATCAGATGGAGGAGCCAACATCCAACTGCATGCC
CAGCAGCTGCTGAAGCGCCCACGGGGACCCTCTCCGCTTGTCACCATGACACCAGCAGTGCCAGCAGTTA
CCCCTGTGGACGAGGAGAGCTCAGACGGGGAGCCAGACCAGGAAGCTGTGCAGAGGTACTTGGCAAATAG
GTCCAAAAGACATACACTGGCCATGACCAACCCTACAGCTGAGATCCCACCGGACCTACAACGGCAGCTA
GGACAGCAGCCTTTCCGTTCCCGGGTCTGGCCTCCTCACCTGGTACCTGATCAGCATCGCTCTACCTACA
AGGACTCCAACACTCTGCACCTCCCTACGGAGCGTTTCTCCCCTGTGCGCCGGTTCTCAGATGGGGCTGC
GAGCATCCAGGCCTTCAAAGCTCACCTGGAAAAAATGGGCAACAACAGCAGCATCAAACAGCTGCAGCAG
GAGTGTGAGCAGCTGCAGAAGATGTACGGGGGGCAGATTGATGAAAGAACCCTGGAGAAGACCCAGCAGC
AGCATATGTTATACCAGCAGGAGCAGCACCATCAAATTCTCCAGCAACAAATTCAAGACTCTATCTGTCC
TCCTCAGCCATCTCCACCTCTTCAGGCTGCATGTGAAAATCAGCCAGCCCTCCTTACCCATCAGCTCCAG
AGGTTAAGGATTCAGCCTTCAAGCCCACCCCCCAACCACCCCAACAACCATCTCTTCAGGCAGCCCAGTA
ATAGTCCTCCCCCCATGAGCAGTGCCATGATCCAGCCTCACGGGGCTGCATCTTCTTCCCAGTTTCAAGG
CTTACCTTCCCGCAGTGCAATCTTTCAGCAGCAACCTGAGAACTGTTCCTCTCCTCCCAACGTGGCACTA
ACCTGCTTGGGTATGCAGCAGCCTGCTCAGTCACAGCAGGTCACCATCCAAGTCCAAGAGCCTGTTGACA
TGCTCAGCAACATGCCAGGCACAGCTGCAGGCTCCAGTGGGCGCGGCATCTCCATCAGCCCCAGTGCTGG
TCAGATGCAGATGCAGCACCGTACCAACCTGATGGCCACCCTCAGCTATGGGCACCGTCCCTTGTCCAAG
CAGCTGAGTGCTGACAGTGCAGAGGCTCACAGTGCACATCAGCAGCCGCCACACTATACCACGTCGGCAC
TACAGCAGGCCCTGCTGTCTCCCACGCCGCCAGACTATACAAGACACCAGCAGGTACCCCACATCCTTCA
AGGACTGCTTTCTCCCCGGCATTCGCTCACCGGCCACTCGGACATCCGGCTGCCCCCAACAGAGTTTGCA
CAGCTCATTAAAAGGCAGCAGCAACAACGGCAGCAGCAGCAGCAACAGCAGCAACAGCAAGAATACCAGG
AACTGTTCAGGCACATGAACCAAGGGGATGCGGGGAGTCTGGCTCCCAGCCTTGGGGGACAGAGCATGAC
AGAGCGCCAGGCTTTATCTTATCAAAATGCTGACTCTTATCACCATCACACCAGCCCCCAGCATCTGCTA
CAAATCAGGGCACAAGAATGTGTCTCACAGGCTTCCTCACCCACCCCGCCCCACGGGTATGCTCACCAGC
CGGCACTGATGCATTCAGAGAGCATGGAGGAGGACTGCTCGTGTGAGGGGGCCAAGGATGGCTTCCAAGA
CAGTAAGAGTTCAAGTACATTGACCAAAGGTTGCCATGACAGCCCTCTGCTCTTGAGTACCGGTGGACCT
GGGGACCCTGAATCTTTGCTAGGAACTGTGAGTCATGCCCAAGAATTGGGGATACATCCCTATGGTCATC
AGCCAACTGCTGCATTCAGTAAAAATAAGGTGCCCAGCAGAGAGCCTGTCATAGGGAACTGCATGGATAG
AAGTTCTCCAGGACAAGCAGTGGAGCTGCCGGATCACAATGGGCTCGGGTACCCAGCACGCCCCTCCGTC
CATGAGCACCACAGGCCCCGGGCCCTCCAGAGACACCACACGATCCAGAACAGCGACGATGCTTATGTAC
AGCTGGATAACTTGCCAGGAATGAGTCTCGTGGCTGGGAAAGCACTTAGCTCTGCCCGGATGTCGGATGC
AGTTCTCAGTCAGTCTTCGCTCATGGGCAGCCAGCAGTTTCAGGATGGGGAAAATGAGGAATGTGGGGCA
AGCCTGGGAGGTCATGAGCACCCAGACCTGAGTGATGGCAGCCAGCATTTAAACTCCTCTTGCTATCCAT
CTACGTGTATTACAGACATTCTGCTCAGCTACAAGCACCCCGAAGTCTCCTTCAGCATGGAGCAGGCAGG
CGTGGGCAGCGGCGCCACCAACTTCAGCCTGCTGAAGCAGGCCGGCGACGTGGAGGAGAACCCCGGCCCC
ATGACCGAGTACAAGCCCATGATTGAACAAGATGGATTGCACGCAGGTTCTCCGGCCGCTTGGGTGGAGA
GGCTATTCGGCTATGACTGGGCACAACAGACAATCGGCTGCTCTGATGCCGCCGTGTTCCGGCTGTCAGC
GCAGGGGCGCCCGGTTCTTTTTGTCAAGACCGACCTGTCCGGTGCCCTGAATGAACTGCAGGACGAGGCA
GCGCGGCTATCGTGGCTGGCCACGACGGGCGTTCCTTGCGCAGCTGTGCTCGACGTTGTCACTGAAGCGG
GAAGGGACTGGCTGCTATTGGGCGAAGTGCCGGGGCAGGATCTCCTGTCATCTCACCTTGCTCCTGCCGA
GAAAGTATCCATCATGGCTGATGCAATGCGGCGGCTGCATACGCTTGATCCGGCTACCTGCCCATTCGAC
CACCAAGCGAAACATCGCATCGAGCGAGCACGTACTCGGATGGAAGCCGGTCTTGTCGATCAGGATGATC
TGGACGAAGAGCATCAGGGGCTCGCGCCAGCCGAACTGTTCGCCAGGCTCAAGGCGCGCATGCCCGACGG
CGAGGATCTCGTCGTGACCCATGGCGATGCCTGCTTGCCGAATATCATGGTGGAAAATGGCCGCTTTTCT
GGATTCATCGACTGTGGCCGGCTGGGTGTGGCGGACCGCTATCAGGACATAGCGTTGGCTACCCGTGATA
TTGCTGAAGAGCTTGGCGGCGAATGGGCTGACCGCTTCCTCGTGCTTTACGGTATCGCCGCTCCCGATTC
GCAGCGCATCGCCTTCTATCGCCTTCTTGACGAGTTCTTCTGAACGCGTTAAGTCGACAATCAACCTCTG
GATTACAAAATTTGTGAAAGATTGACTGGTATTCTTAACTATGTTGCTCCTTTTACGCTATGTGGATACG
CTGCTTTAATGCCTTTGTATCATGCTATTGCTTCCCGTATGGCTTTCATTTTCTCCTCCTTGTATAAATC
CTGGTTGCTGTCTCTTTATGAGGAGTTGTGGCCCGTTGTCAGGCAACGTGGCGTGGTGTGCACTGTGTTT
GCTGACGCAACCCCCACTGGTTGGGGCATTGCCACCACCTGTCAGCTCCTTTCCGGGACTTTCGCTTTCC
CCCTCCCTATTGCCACGGCGGAACTCATCGCCGCCTGCCTTGCCCGCTGCTGGACAGGGGCTCGGCTGTT
GGGCACTGACAATTCCGTGGTGTTGTCGGGGAAATCATCGTCCTTTCCTTGGCTGCTCGCCTGTGTTGCC
ACCTGGATTCTGCGCGGGACGTCCTTCTGCTACGTCCCTTCGGCCCTCAATCCAGCGGACCTTCCTTCCC
GCGGCCTGCTGCCGGCTCTGCGGCCTCTTCCGCGTCTTCGCCTTCGCCCTCAGACGAGTCGGATCTCCCT
TTGGGCCGCCTCCCCGCGTCGACTTTAAGACCAATGACTTACAAGGCAGCTGTAGATCTTAGCCACTTTT
TAAAAGAAAAGGGGGGACTGGAAGGGCTAATTCACTCCCAACGAAGACAAGATCTGCTTTTTGCTTGTAC
TGGGTCTCTCTGGTTAGACCAGATCTGAGCCTGGGAGCTCTCTGGCTAACTAGGGAACCCACTGCTTAAG
CCTCAATAAAGCTTGCCTTGAGTGCTTCAAGTAGTGTGTGCCCGTCTGTTGTGTGACTCTGGTAACTAGA
GATCCCTCAGACCCTTTTAGTCAGTGTGGAAAATCTCTAGCAGTACGTATAGTAGTTCATGTCATCTTAT
TATTCAGTATTTATAACTTGCAAAGAAATGAATATCAGAGAGTGAGAGGAACTTGTTTATTGCAGCTTAT
AATGGTTACAAATAAAGCAATAGCATCACAAATTTCACAAATAAAGCATTTTTTTCACTGCATTCTAGTT
GTGGTTTGTCCAAACTCATCAATGTATCTTATCATGTCTGGCTCTAGCTATCCCGCCCCTAACTCCGCCC
ATCCCGCCCCTAACTCCGCCCAGTTCCGCCCATTCTCCGCCCCATGGCTGACTAATTTTTTTTATTTATG
CAGAGGCCGAGGCCGCCTCGGCCTCTGAGCTATTCCAGAAGTAGTGAGGAGGCTTTTTTGGAGGCCTAGG
GACGTACCCAATTCGCCCTATAGTGAGTCGTATTACGCGCGCTCACTGGCCGTCGTTTTACAACGTCGTG
ACTGGGAAAACCCTGGCGTTACCCAACTTAATCGCCTTGCAGCACATCCCCCTTTCGCCAGCTGGCGTAA
TAGCGAAGAGGCCCGCACCGATCGCCCTTCCCAACAGTTGCGCAGCCTGAATGGCGAATGGG
[124 nt withheld, positions 8323-8446]
C
[91 nt withheld, positions 8448-8538]
A
[49 nt withheld, positions 8540-8588]
CCTTTGACGTTGGAGTCCACGTTCTTT
[37 nt withheld, positions 8616-8652]
ACCCTATCTCGGTCTATTCTTTTGATTTATAAGGGATTTTGCCGATTTCGGCCTATTGGTTAAAAAATGA
GCTGATTTAACAAAAATTTAACGCGAATTTTAACAAAATATTAACGCTTACAATTTAGGTGGCACTTTTC
GGGGAAATGTGCGCGGAACCCCTATTTGTTTATTTTTCTAAATACATTCAAATATGTATCCGCTCATGAG
ACAATAACCCTGATAAATGCTTCAATAATATTGAAAAAGGAAGAGTATGAGTATTCAACATTTCCGTGTC
GCCCTTATTCCCTTTTTTGCGGCATTTTGCCTTCCTGTTTTTGCTCACCCAGAAACGCTGGTGAAAGTAA
AAGATGCTGAAGATCAGTTGGGTGCACGAGTGGGTTACATCGAACTGGATCTCAACAGCGGTAAGATCCT
TGAGAGTTTTCGCCCCGAAGAACGTTTTCCAATGATGAGCACTTTTAAAGTTCTGCTATGTGGCGCGGTA
TTATCCCGTATTGACGCCGGGCAAGAGCAACTCGGTCGCCGCATACACTATTCTCAGAATGACTTGGTTG
AGTACTCACCAGTCACAGAAAAGCATCTTACGGATGGCATGACAGTAAGAGAATTATGCAGTGCTGCCAT
AACCATGAGTGATAACACTGCGGCCAACTTACTTCTGACAACGATCGGAGGACCGAAGGAGCTAACCGCT
TTTTTGCACAACATGGGGGATCATGTAACTCGCCTTGATCGTTGGGAACCGGAGCTGAATGAAGCCATAC
CAAACGACGAGCGTGACACCACGATGCCTGTAGCAATGGCAACAACGTTGCGCAAACTATTAACTGGCGA
ACTACTTACTCTAGCTTCCCGGCAACAATTAATAGACTGGATGGAGGCGGATAAAGTTGCAGGACCACTT
CTGCGCTCGGCCCTTCCGGCTGGCTGGTTTATTGCTGATAAATCTGGAGCCGGTGAGCGTGGGTCTCGCG
GTATCATTGCAGCACTGGGGCCAGATGGTAAGCCCTCCCGTATCGTAGTTATCTACACGACGGGGAGTCA
GGCAACTATGGATGAACGAAATAGACAGATCGCTGAGATAGGTGCCTCACTGATTAAGCATTGGTAACTG
TCAGACCAAGTTTACTCATATATACTTTAGATTGATTTAAAACTTCATTTTTAATTTAAAAGGATCTAGG
TGAAGATCCTTTTTGATAATCTCATGACCAAAATCCCTTAACGTGAGTTTTCGTTCCACTGAGCGTCAGA
CCCCGTAGAAAAGATCAAAGGATCTTCTTGAGATCCTTTTTTTCTGCGCGTAATCTGCTGCTTGCAAACA
AAAAAACCACCGCTACCAGCGGTGGTTTGTTTGCCGGATCAAGAGCTACCAACTCTTTTTCCGAAGGTAA
CTGGCTTCAGCAGAGCGCAGATACCAAATACTGTTCTTCTAGTGTAGCCGTAGTTAGGCCACCACTTCAA
GAACTCTGTAGCACCGCCTACATACCTCGCTCTGCTAATCCTGTTACCAGTGGCTGCTGCCAGTGGCGAT
AAGTCGTGTCTTACCGGGTTGGACTCAAGACGATAGTTACCGGATAAGGCGCAGCGGTCGGGCTGAACGG
GGGGTTCGTGCACACAGCCCAGCTTGGAGCGAACGACCTACACCGAACTGAGATACCTACAGCGTGAGCT
ATGAGAAAGCGCCACGCTTCCCGAAGGGAGAAAGGCGGACAGGTATCCGGTAAGCGGCAGGGTCGGAACA
GGAGAGCGCACGAGGGAGCTTCCAGGGGGAAACGCCTGGTATCTTTATAGTCCTGTCGGGTTTCGCCACC
TCTGACTTGAGCGTCGATTTTTGTGATGCTCGTCAGGGGGGCGGAGCCTATGGAAAAACGCCAGCAACGC
GGCCTTTTTACGGTTCCTGGCCTTTTGCTGGCCTTTTGCTCACATGTTCTTTCCTGCGTTATCCCCTGAT
TCTGTGGATAACCGTATTACCGCCTTTGAGTGAGCTGATACCGCTCGCCGCAGCCGAACGACCGAGCGCA
GCGAGTCAGTGAGCGAGGAAGCGGAAGAGCGCCCAATACGCAAACCGCCTCTCCCCGCGCGTTGGCCGAT
TCATTAATGCAGCTGGCACGACAGGTTTCCCGACTGGAAAGCGGGCAGTGAGCGCAACGCAATTAATGTG
AGTTAGCTCACTCATTAGGCACCCCAGGCTTTACACTTTATGCTTCCGGCTCGTATGTTGTGTGGAATTG
TGAGCGGATAACAATTTCACACAGGAAACAGCTATGACCATGATTACGCCAAGCGCGCAATTAACCCTCA
CTAAAGGGAACAAAAGCTGGAGCTGCA
